Addgene plasmid #83295: csd4_22-438/pET28b(+)
Purpose: csd4, construct: 22-438, pET28b(+) N-tag
Depositing lab: SeWon Suh. Depositing organization: Seoul National University. Publication: Structural basis for the recognition of muramyltripeptide by Helicobacter pylori Csd4, a D,L-carboxypeptidase controlling the helical cell shape. Kim HS, Kim J, Im HN, An DR, Lee M, Hesek D, Mobashery S, Kim JY, Cho K, Yoon HJ, Han BW, Lee BI, Suh SW. Acta Crystallogr D Biol Crystallogr. 2014 Nov;70(Pt 11):2800-12. doi: 10.1107/S1399004714018732. Epub 2014 Oct 16. PubMed 25372672.
Backbone
  Vector backbone: pET28b(+)
  Backbone manufacturer: Novagen
  Backbone size w/o insert (bp): 5300
  Vector type: Bacterial Expression
Growth in bacteria
  Bacterial resistance: Kanamycin, 50 μg/mL
  Growth temperature: 37°C
  Growth strain: DH5alpha
  Copy number: High Copy
Gene/Insert
  Gene/Insert name: hp1075 (alt name: Csd4)
  Species: H. pylori 26695 strain
  Insert size (bp): 1251
  Mutation: deleted amino acid 1-21
  GenBank ID: AAD08118.1
  Tag / fusion protein: His tag (N terminal on backbone)
  Cloning method: Restriction Enzyme; 5′ cloning site Nde1 (unknown if destroyed); 3′ cloning site XhoI (unknown if destroyed)
  Sequencing primers: 5′ T7 promoter; 3′ T7 terminator
Terms and licenses: Academic/Nonprofit Terms; Industry Terms: Not Available to Industry
How to cite: csd4_22-438/pET28b(+) was a gift from SeWon Suh (Addgene plasmid # 83295 ; http://n2t.net/addgene:83295 ; RRID:Addgene_83295)
