[The description below was written by a language model from this plasmid's Addgene catalogue record.]
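Description:
csd4_22-438/pET28b(+) is a bacterial expression plasmid built on the Novagen pET28b(+) backbone (about 5.3 kb without insert) for producing a truncated form of the Helicobacter pylori cell-shape determinant Csd4 in E. coli. It is selected with kanamycin and is recorded as a high-copy plasmid propagated in a standard cloning strain. No feature table accompanies the record, so the details of the regulatory elements come from the general design of the pET28 series rather than from an annotated sequence. In these vectors the insert sits between a T7 promoter and a T7 terminator, which is consistent with the sequencing primers listed. Expression therefore depends on a host that supplies T7 RNA polymerase.

The insert is a 1251 bp fragment of gene hp1075 (Csd4) from H. pylori strain 26695, encoding residues 22 to 438, with the first 21 amino acids deleted. The record does not state the reason for this deletion. The fragment was cloned by restriction digestion between the NdeI and XhoI sites, and the record does not say whether those sites survive. This places the coding sequence in frame with the backbone-encoded N-terminal His tag, which allows purification of the recombinant protein by immobilised metal affinity chromatography.

Csd4 is described in the associated publication as a D,L-carboxypeptidase that recognises muramyltripeptide and helps control the helical shape of H. pylori. The construct was used there for structural work, so its main use is overexpression and purification of soluble Csd4 for crystallography and related biochemical studies.
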