>Addgene plasmid #83295 | csd4_22-438/pET28b(+) | addgene partial sequence | sequence record 164903 | T7term 5'-GCTAGTTATTGCTCAGCGG-3'
CTTCCTTTCGGGCTTTGTTAGCAGCCGGATCTCAGTGGTGGTGGTGGTGGTGCTCGAGTTACACAAATTT
CACTAAGATCATCCCGCTAAACGCGTTGTTTTTATAAAATTCTATGCGATAGATCCTTTCTTGCTTGTCC
AATGAAAAGCGTTTTTGAAAATCTTTAAATTTAATCGTATAACCCGCTTCATTAGGCTTATTTTCATTAG
AAACGCTAAAGCCAATCACATTCGCACGGATATTGTCCATAGCATGGATATAAAAACTCTCTTTCACTTC
AACCACGCTCCCTATTTTAACCATTTGATCCTTATTGTCAATTTGCATTTTCACTTCTTCTAAAGAAGGA
TCAAACTCTATGTAAAAAGGCGATAATCGTGTCATGAGCTTGTTGCCGTATTTTAAAAACACTTCTTGTT
TATTTTTGACTAGCCCTACAATGTAAGCGTTGCTCTCTATGGGGATTTGTGGGATTTTAGTGTTGTGGGG
TAAGGGGAAATGATTGAGTTTAGGGCGCAAGTTAAAAAGGGGCATTTTAGGCAAAGAGCTGATTTTTGCC
CACAAGTTTTTATCATTGATTAGGGCATGCACGCTGTTAGGGTTAAGATCAAAATCGCGCTTAAAAGGGA
TATTGAGCTGATTGAGTAAGCCCTCAATGGCTTGCAGGTGGTAAAACACCCTTGATGCTAAAGGGAGTTC
TTTGCTAGCTTCATTGGCAAAAGCGCTCTTTTTTTGGTTGATCGCATAAAAAGTTAGGGCTTTTTGCATT
TCTGTATCGCCTTGCGCGGTGCGCGTGTTTTTTAAATGATACTCTTCAATGGGGTGCAATAAATGGGCGT
TGATACTCTCAATCGTATTGTTTGCAAAAGCAAGCAAATTAGGGAATTTCGCCCCTTTAACCTCATCTTG
ATCAATAATAAAGCAATTCCCCCAGCGCTTAGGATTGAGCATCGCATCAACATAAACAGGGCGGTAATAC
CCACCGCCATCATGCAAATGC
