>Addgene plasmid #83295 | csd4_22-438/pET28b(+) | addgene partial sequence | sequence record 164904 | T7 5'-TAATACGACTCACTATAGGG-3'
CCCTCTAGAAATAATTTTGTTTAACTTTAAGAAGGAGATATACCATGGGCAGCAGCCATCATCATCATCA
TCACAGCAGCGGCCTGGTGCCGCGCGGCAGCCATATGATAGAAAAAGCCCCTACAAATGTAGAGGATAGA
GACAAAGCCCCCCATTTGTTGCTTTTAGCAGGGATTCAAGGCGATGAGCCTGGTGGGTTTAATGCAACTA
ATTTGTTTTTAATGCATTATAGCGTTTTAAAAGGTTTGGTTGAAGTGGTTCCTGTATTGAATAAGCCTTC
CATGTTAAGAAATCATAGGGGCTTGTATGGGGATATGAACCGCAAATTTGCCGCTTTAGACAAGAATGAC
CCTGAATACCCCACTATCCAGGAAATCAAATCCTTGATTGCAAAACCCAGTATAGACGCTGTCTTGCATT
TGCATGATGGCGGTGGGTATTACCGCCCTGTTTATGTTGATGCGATGCTCAATCCTAAGCGCTGGGGGAA
TTGCTTTATTATTGATCAAGATGAGGTTAAAGGGGCGAAATTCCCTAATTTGCTTGCTTTTGCAAACAAT
ACGATTGAGAGTATCAACGCCCATTTATTGCACCCCATTGAAGAGTATCATTTAAAAAACACGCGCACCG
CGCAAGGCGATACAGAAATGCAAAAAGCCCTAACTTTTTATGCGATCAACCAAAAAAAGAGCGCTTTTGC
CAATGAAGCTAGCAAAGAACTCCCTTTAGCATCAAGGGTGTTTTACCACCTGCAAGCCATTGAGGGCTTA
CTCAATCAGCTCAATATCCCTTTTAAGCGCGATTTTGATCTTAACCCTAACAGCGTGCATGCCCTAATCA
ATGATAAAAACTTGTGGGCAAAAATCAGCTCTTTGCCTAAAATGCCCCTTTTTAACTTGCGCCCTAAACT
CAATCATTTCCCCTTACCCCACAACACTAAAATCCCACAAATCCCCATAGAGAGCAACGCTTACATTGTA
GGGCTAGTCAAAAATAAACAAGAAGTGTTTTTAAAATACGGCAACAAGCTCATGACACGAT
